Addgene plasmid #103810: pCIBN-LacI-tagRFP-T
Purpose: 'Localizer' construct that marks lacO arrays and is targeted by a PHR-tagged effector upon illumination with blue light; can be visualized without triggering PHR recruitment
Depositing lab: Karsten Rippe. Publication: Real-time observation of light-controlled transcription in living cells. Rademacher A, Erdel F, Trojanowski J, Schumacher S, Rippe K. J Cell Sci. 2017 Dec 15;130(24):4213-4224. doi: 10.1242/jcs.205534. Epub 2017 Nov 9. PubMed 29122982.
Backbone
  Vector backbone: pEGFP-C1
  Backbone manufacturer: Clontech
  Backbone size w/o insert (bp): 3932
  Vector type: Mammalian Expression
  Selectable markers: Neomycin (select with G418)
Growth in bacteria
  Bacterial resistance: Kanamycin, 50 μg/mL
  Growth temperature: 37°C
  Growth strain: DH5alpha
  Copy number: High Copy
Gene/Insert
  Gene/Insert name: CIBN-LacI-tagRFP-T (alt name: N-terminus of CIB1)
  Species: A. thaliana (mustard weed); E. coli
  Insert size (bp): 2337
  Mutation: LacI: C19T (silent, L7L), T264C (silent, A88A), C370A (L124I), C404T (T135I), A417T (silent, A139A), G424A (A142T), T465A (silent, T155T)
  Entrez Gene: CIB1 (a.k.a. AT4G34530, T4L20.110, T4L20_110, cryptochrome-interacting basic-helix-loop-helix 1); lacI (a.k.a. O3K_19750)
  Promoter: CMV
  Cloning method: Restriction Enzyme; 5′ cloning site NheI (not destroyed); 3′ cloning site BamHI (not destroyed)
  Sequencing primers: 5′ CMV-F
Terms and licenses: Academic/Nonprofit Terms; Industry Terms: Not Available to Industry
Depositor comments: EGFP was cut out from the backbone (NheI/BamHI cuts); relevance of mutations unknown
How to cite: pCIBN-LacI-tagRFP-T was a gift from Karsten Rippe (Addgene plasmid # 103810 ; http://n2t.net/addgene:103810 ; RRID:Addgene_103810)
