[The description below was written by a language model from this plasmid's Addgene catalogue record and pLannotate feature annotations shown in this document.]
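Description:
pCIBN-LacI-tagRFP-T is a mammalian expression plasmid built on the Clontech pEGFP-C1 backbone, from which the EGFP coding region was removed by NheI/BamHI digestion and replaced with a roughly 2.3 kb fusion insert. It replicates in E. coli from a high-copy ColE1/pUC-type origin and also carries an f1 origin. A single Tn5 NeoR/KanR gene sits downstream of tandem bacterial (bla-type) and SV40 early promoters and ends at an HSV TK polyadenylation signal. It gives kanamycin resistance in bacteria and G418 selection in mammalian cells. The two full-sequence records, one from the depositor and one from repository sequencing, are both 6,269 nt and show the same feature layout, offset by two bases.

The payload is one open reading frame driven by the CMV immediate-early enhancer and promoter and terminated by the SV40 poly(A) signal. It joins CIBN, the N-terminal part of the Arabidopsis thaliana CIB1 transcription factor, to the E. coli lac repressor and then to the red fluorescent protein tagRFP-T, which the automated annotation labels as a TagRFP fragment. LacI tethers the fusion to lacO operator arrays integrated in the host genome. CIBN binds blue-light-activated cryptochrome 2, so effectors tagged with the CRY2 PHR domain are recruited to the array on illumination. Because the red tag can be imaged without blue light, the array can be located without triggering recruitment. The construct therefore acts as the "localizer" half of a light-controlled system used to observe transcription in living cells in real time. The LacI portion carries several silent changes and three substitutions (L124I, T135I, A142T), whose relevance the depositor lists as unknown. Short hits annotated as SV40 large T antigen, ble and bGH poly(A) fragments are probably backbone remnants or annotation artefacts.
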