Features (pLannotate 1.2.2; 15 found; start..end, strand, type, name):
     61..364     +  enhancer       CMV enhancer: human cytomegalovirus immediate early enhancer
    365..568     +  promoter       CMV promoter: human cytomegalovirus (CMV) immediate early promoter
    603..1112    +  CDS            CIBN: N-terminal portion of the CIB1 transcription factor from Arabidopsis thaliana binds to CRY2 (cryptochrome 2) that has absorbed blue light (Kennedy et al., 2010)
   1128..2207    +  CDS            lacI: lac repressor; lacI; The lac repressor binds to the lac operator to inhibit transcription in E. coli. This inhibition can be relieved by adding lactose or isopropyl-β-D-thiogalactopyranoside (IPTG).
   2214..2925    +  CDS            TagRFP (fragment): monomeric derivative of red fluorescent protein from Entacmaea quadricolor (Merzlyak et al., 2007) mammalian codon-optimized
   2950..3034    +  CDS            large T antigen (fragment): large T antigen from SV40 (simian virus 40)
   3057..3178    +  polyA_signal   SV40 poly(A) signal: SV40 polyadenylation signal
   3212..3640    -  rep_origin     f1 ori (sequence partly withheld): f1 bacteriophage origin of replication; arrow indicates direction of (+) strand synthesis
   3667..3771    +  promoter       AmpR promoter: bla
   3773..4130    +  promoter       SV40 promoter: SV40 enhancer and early promoter
   4165..4959    +  CDS            NeoR/KanR: aminoglycoside phosphotransferase from Tn5; aph(3')-II (or nptII); confers resistance to neomycin, kanamycin, and G418 (Geneticin®)
   4980..5132    +  CDS            ble (fragment): BLE_KLEPN - Experimental evidence at protein level: Swiss-Prot protein existence level 1. Binding protein with a strong affinity to the bleomycin family of antibiotics. Binds to CL990; an antimitotic-antibiotic compound. From Klebsiella pneumoniae.
   5191..5238    +  polyA_signal   HSV TK poly(A) signal: herpes simplex virus thymidine kinase polyadenylation signal (Cole and Stacy, 1985)
   5329..5345    -  polyA_signal   bGH poly(A) signal (fragment): bovine growth hormone polyadenylation signal
   5567..6155    +  rep_origin     ori: high-copy-number ColE1/pMB1/pBR322/pUC origin of replication
>Addgene plasmid #103810 | pCIBN-LacI-tagRFP-T | depositor full sequence | sequence record 196689 | Full Sequence
TAGTTATTAATAGTAATCAATTACGGGGTCATTAGTTCATAGCCCATATATGGAGTTCCGCGTTACATAA
CTTACGGTAAATGGCCCGCCTGGCTGACCGCCCAACGACCCCCGCCCATTGACGTCAATAATGACGTATG
TTCCCATAGTAACGCCAATAGGGACTTTCCATTGACGTCAATGGGTGGAGTATTTACGGTAAACTGCCCA
CTTGGCAGTACATCAAGTGTATCATATGCCAAGTACGCCCCCTATTGACGTCAATGACGGTAAATGGCCC
GCCTGGCATTATGCCCAGTACATGACCTTATGGGACTTTCCTACTTGGCAGTACATCTACGTATTAGTCA
TCGCTATTACCATGGTGATGCGGTTTTGGCAGTACATCAATGGGCGTGGATAGCGGTTTGACTCACGGGG
ATTTCCAAGTCTCCACCCCATTGACGTCAATGGGAGTTTGTTTTGGCACCAAAATCAACGGGACTTTCCA
AAATGTCGTAACAACTCCGCCCCATTGACGCAAATGGGCGGTAGGCGTGTACGGTGGGAGGTCTATATAA
GCAGAGCTGGTTTAGTGAACCGTCAGATCCGCTAGCGCCACCATGAATGGAGCTATAGGAGGTGACCTTT
TGCTCAATTTTCCTGACATGTCGGTCCTAGAGCGCCAAAGGGCTCACCTCAAGTACCTCAATCCCACCTT
TGATTCTCCTCTCGCCGGCTTCTTTGCCGATTCTTCAATGATTACCGGCGGCGAGATGGACAGCTATCTT
TCGACTGCCGGTTTGAATCTTCCGATGATGTACGGTGAGACGACGGTGGAAGGTGATTCAAGACTCTCAA
TTTCGCCGGAAACGACGCTTGGGACTGGAAATTTCAAGGCAGCGAAGTTTGATACAGAGACTAAGGATTG
TAATGAGGCGGCGAAGAAGATGACGATGAACAGAGATGACCTAGTAGAAGAAGGAGAAGAAGAGAAGTCG
AAAATAACAGAGCAAAACAATGGGAGCACAAAAAGCATCAAGAAGATGAAACACAAAGCCAAGAAAGAAG
AGAACAATTTCTCTAATGATTCATCTAAAGTGACGAAGGAATTGGAGAAAACGGATTATATTCATGTACC
GGTAATGGTGAAACCAGTAACGTTATACGATGTCGCAGAGTATGCCGGTGTCTCTTATCAGACCGTTTCC
CGCGTGGTGAACCAGGCCAGCCACGTTTCTGCGAAAACGCGGGAAAAAGTGGAAGCGGCGATGGCGGAGC
TGAATTACATTCCCAACCGCGTGGCACAACAACTGGCGGGCAAACAGTCGTTGCTGATTGGCGTTGCCAC
CTCCAGTCTGGCCCTGCACGCGCCGTCGCAAATTGTCGCGGCGATTAAATCTCGCGCCGATCAACTGGGT
GCCAGCGTGGTGGTGTCGATGGTAGAACGAAGCGGCGTCGAAGCCTGTAAAGCGGCGGTGCACAATCTTC
TCGCGCAACGCGTCAGTGGGCTGATCATTAACTATCCGCTGGATGACCAGGATGCCATTGCTGTGGAAGC
TGCCTGCACTAATGTTCCGGCGTTATTTCTTGATGTCTCTGACCAGACACCCATCAACAGTATTATTTTC
TCCCATGAAGACGGTACGCGACTGGGCGTGGAGCATCTGGTCGCATTGGGTCACCAGCAAATCGCGCTGT
TAGCGGGCCCATTAAGTTCTGTCTCGGCGCGTCTGCGTCTGGCTGGCTGGCATAAATATCTCACTCGCAA
TCAAATTCAGCCGATAGCGGAACGGGAAGGCGACTGGAGTGCCATGTCCGGTTTTCAACAAACCATGCAA
ATGCTGAATGAGGGCATCGTTCCCACTGCGATGCTGGTTGCCAACGATCAGATGGCGCTGGGCGCAATGC
GCGCCATTACCGAGTCCGGGCTGCGCGTTGGTGCGGATATCTCGGTAGTGGGATACGACGATACCGAAGA
CAGCTCATGTTATATCCCGCCGTTAACCACCATCAAACAGGATTTTCGCCTGCTGGGGCAAACCAGCGTG
GACCGCTTGCTGCAACTCTCTCAGGGCCAGGCGGTGAAGGGCAATCAGCTGTTGCCCGTCTCACTGGTGA
AAAGAAAAACCACCCTGGCGCCCAATACGCAAACCGCCTCTCCCCGCGCGTTGGCCGATTCATTAATGCA
GCTGGCACGACAGGTTTCCCGACTGGAAAGCGGGCAGAAGCTTATGGTGTCTAAGGGCGAAGAGCTGATT
AAGGAGAACATGCACATGAAGCTGTACATGGAGGGCACCGTGAACAACCACCACTTCAAGTGCACATCCG
AGGGCGAAGGCAAGCCCTACGAGGGCACCCAGACCATGAGAATCAAGGTGGTCGAGGGCGGCCCTCTCCC
CTTCGCCTTCGACATCCTGGCTACCAGCTTCATGTACGGCAGCAGAACCTTCATCAACCACACCCAGGGC
ATCCCCGATTTCTTTAAGCAGTCCTTCCCTGAGGGCTTCACATGGGAGAGAGTCACCACATACGAAGACG
GGGGCGTGCTGACCGCTACCCAGGACACCAGCCTCCAGGACGGCTGCCTCATCTACAACGTCAAGATCAG
AGGGGTGAACTTCCCATCCAACGGCCCTGTGATGCAGAAGAAAACACTCGGCTGGGAGGCCAACACCGAG
ATGCTGTACCCCGCTGACGGCGGCCTGGAAGGCAGAACCGACATGGCCCTGAAGCTCGTGGGCGGGGGCC
ACCTGATCTGCAACTTCAAGACCACATACAGATCCAAGAAACCCGCTAAGAACCTCAAGATGCCCGGCGT
CTACTATGTGGACCACAGACTGGAAAGAATCAAGGAGGCCGACAAAGAGACCTACGTCGAGCAGCACGAG
GTGGCTGTGGCCAGATACTGCGACCTCCCTAGCAAACTGGGGCACAAACTTAATTAAGGATCCACCGGAT
CTAGATAACTGATCATAATCAGCCATACCACATTTGTAGAGGTTTTACTTGCTTTAAAAAACCTCCCACA
CCTCCCCCTGAACCTGAAACATAAAATGAATGCAATTGTTGTTGTTAACTTGTTTATTGCAGCTTATAAT
GGTTACAAATAAAGCAATAGCATCACAAATTTCACAAATAAAGCATTTTTTTCACTGCATTCTAGTTGTG
GTTTGTCCAAACTCATCAATGTATCTTAACGCGTAAATTGTAAGCGTTAATATTTTGTTAAAATTCGCGT
TAAATTTTTGTTAAATCAGCTCATTTTTTAACCAATAGGCCGAAATCGGCAAAATCCCTTATAAATCAAA
AGAATAGACCGAGATAGGGT
[37 nt withheld, positions 3311-3347]
AAAGAACGTGGACTCCAACGTCAAAGG
[49 nt withheld, positions 3375-3423]
T
[91 nt withheld, positions 3425-3515]
G
[124 nt withheld, positions 3517-3640]
CAGGTGGCACTTTTCGGGGAAATGTGCGCGGAACCCCTATTTGTTTATTTTTCTAAATACATTCAAATAT
GTATCCGCTCATGAGACAATAACCCTGATAAATGCTTCAATAATATTGAAAAAGGAAGAGTCCTGAGGCG
GAAAGAACCAGCTGTGGAATGTGTGTCAGTTAGGGTGTGGAAAGTCCCCAGGCTCCCCAGCAGGCAGAAG
TATGCAAAGCATGCATCTCAATTAGTCAGCAACCAGGTGTGGAAAGTCCCCAGGCTCCCCAGCAGGCAGA
AGTATGCAAAGCATGCATCTCAATTAGTCAGCAACCATAGTCCCGCCCCTAACTCCGCCCATCCCGCCCC
TAACTCCGCCCAGTTCCGCCCATTCTCCGCCCCATGGCTGACTAATTTTTTTTATTTATGCAGAGGCCGA
GGCCGCCTCGGCCTCTGAGCTATTCCAGAAGTAGTGAGGAGGCTTTTTTGGAGGCCTAGGCTTTTGCAAA
GATCGATCAAGAGACAGGATGAGGATCGTTTCGCATGATTGAACAAGATGGATTGCACGCAGGTTCTCCG
GCCGCTTGGGTGGAGAGGCTATTCGGCTATGACTGGGCACAACAGACAATCGGCTGCTCTGATGCCGCCG
TGTTCCGGCTGTCAGCGCAGGGGCGCCCGGTTCTTTTTGTCAAGACCGACCTGTCCGGTGCCCTGAATGA
ACTGCAAGACGAGGCAGCGCGGCTATCGTGGCTGGCCACGACGGGCGTTCCTTGCGCAGCTGTGCTCGAC
GTTGTCACTGAAGCGGGAAGGGACTGGCTGCTATTGGGCGAAGTGCCGGGGCAGGATCTCCTGTCATCTC
ACCTTGCTCCTGCCGAGAAAGTATCCATCATGGCTGATGCAATGCGGCGGCTGCATACGCTTGATCCGGC
TACCTGCCCATTCGACCACCAAGCGAAACATCGCATCGAGCGAGCACGTACTCGGATGGAAGCCGGTCTT
GTCGATCAGGATGATCTGGACGAAGAGCATCAGGGGCTCGCGCCAGCCGAACTGTTCGCCAGGCTCAAGG
CGAGCATGCCCGACGGCGAGGATCTCGTCGTGACCCATGGCGATGCCTGCTTGCCGAATATCATGGTGGA
AAATGGCCGCTTTTCTGGATTCATCGACTGTGGCCGGCTGGGTGTGGCGGACCGCTATCAGGACATAGCG
TTGGCTACCCGTGATATTGCTGAAGAGCTTGGCGGCGAATGGGCTGACCGCTTCCTCGTGCTTTACGGTA
TCGCCGCTCCCGATTCGCAGCGCATCGCCTTCTATCGCCTTCTTGACGAGTTCTTCTGAGCGGGACTCTG
GGGTTCGAAATGACCGACCAAGCGACGCCCAACCTGCCATCACGAGATTTCGATTCCACCGCCGCCTTCT
ATGAAAGGTTGGGCTTCGGAATCGTTTTCCGGGACGCCGGCTGGATGATCCTCCAGCGCGGGGATCTCAT
GCTGGAGTTCTTCGCCCACCCTAGGGGGAGGCTAACTGAAACACGGAAGGAGACAATACCGGAAGGAACC
CGCGCTATGACGGCAATAAAAAGACAGAATAAAACGCACGGTGTTGGGTCGTTTGTTCATAAACGCGGGG
TTCGGTCCCAGGGCTGGCACTCTGTCGATACCCCACCGAGACCCCATTGGGGCCAATACGCCCGCGTTTC
TTCCTTTTCCCCACCCCACCCCCCAAGTTCGGGTGAAGGCCCAGGGCTCGCAGCCAACGTCGGGGCGGCA
GGCCCTGCCATAGCCTCAGGTTACTCATATATACTTTAGATTGATTTAAAACTTCATTTTTAATTTAAAA
GGATCTAGGTGAAGATCCTTTTTGATAATCTCATGACCAAAATCCCTTAACGTGAGTTTTCGTTCCACTG
AGCGTCAGACCCCGTAGAAAAGATCAAAGGATCTTCTTGAGATCCTTTTTTTCTGCGCGTAATCTGCTGC
TTGCAAACAAAAAAACCACCGCTACCAGCGGTGGTTTGTTTGCCGGATCAAGAGCTACCAACTCTTTTTC
CGAAGGTAACTGGCTTCAGCAGAGCGCAGATACCAAATACTGTCCTTCTAGTGTAGCCGTAGTTAGGCCA
CCACTTCAAGAACTCTGTAGCACCGCCTACATACCTCGCTCTGCTAATCCTGTTACCAGTGGCTGCTGCC
AGTGGCGATAAGTCGTGTCTTACCGGGTTGGACTCAAGACGATAGTTACCGGATAAGGCGCAGCGGTCGG
GCTGAACGGGGGGTTCGTGCACACAGCCCAGCTTGGAGCGAACGACCTACACCGAACTGAGATACCTACA
GCGTGAGCTATGAGAAAGCGCCACGCTTCCCGAAGGGAGAAAGGCGGACAGGTATCCGGTAAGCGGCAGG
GTCGGAACAGGAGAGCGCACGAGGGAGCTTCCAGGGGGAAACGCCTGGTATCTTTATAGTCCTGTCGGGT
TTCGCCACCTCTGACTTGAGCGTCGATTTTTGTGATGCTCGTCAGGGGGGCGGAGCCTATGGAAAAACGC
CAGCAACGCGGCCTTTTTACGGTTCCTGGCCTTTTGCTGGCCTTTTGCTCACATGTTCTTTCCTGCGTTA
TCCCCTGATTCTGTGGATAACCGTATTACCGCCATGCAT
