Features (pLannotate 1.2.2; 15 found; start..end, strand, type, name):
     59..362     +  enhancer       CMV enhancer: human cytomegalovirus immediate early enhancer
    363..566     +  promoter       CMV promoter: human cytomegalovirus (CMV) immediate early promoter
    601..1110    +  CDS            CIBN: N-terminal portion of the CIB1 transcription factor from Arabidopsis thaliana binds to CRY2 (cryptochrome 2) that has absorbed blue light (Kennedy et al., 2010)
   1126..2205    +  CDS            lacI: lac repressor; lacI; The lac repressor binds to the lac operator to inhibit transcription in E. coli. This inhibition can be relieved by adding lactose or isopropyl-β-D-thiogalactopyranoside (IPTG).
   2212..2923    +  CDS            TagRFP (fragment): monomeric derivative of red fluorescent protein from Entacmaea quadricolor (Merzlyak et al., 2007) mammalian codon-optimized
   2948..3032    +  CDS            large T antigen (fragment): large T antigen from SV40 (simian virus 40)
   3055..3176    +  polyA_signal   SV40 poly(A) signal: SV40 polyadenylation signal
   3210..3638    -  rep_origin     f1 ori (sequence partly withheld): f1 bacteriophage origin of replication; arrow indicates direction of (+) strand synthesis
   3665..3769    +  promoter       AmpR promoter: bla
   3771..4128    +  promoter       SV40 promoter: SV40 enhancer and early promoter
   4163..4957    +  CDS            NeoR/KanR: aminoglycoside phosphotransferase from Tn5; aph(3')-II (or nptII); confers resistance to neomycin, kanamycin, and G418 (Geneticin®)
   4978..5130    +  CDS            ble (fragment): BLE_KLEPN - Experimental evidence at protein level: Swiss-Prot protein existence level 1. Binding protein with a strong affinity to the bleomycin family of antibiotics. Binds to CL990; an antimitotic-antibiotic compound. From Klebsiella pneumoniae.
   5189..5236    +  polyA_signal   HSV TK poly(A) signal: herpes simplex virus thymidine kinase polyadenylation signal (Cole and Stacy, 1985)
   5327..5343    -  polyA_signal   bGH poly(A) signal (fragment): bovine growth hormone polyadenylation signal
   5565..6153    +  rep_origin     ori: high-copy-number ColE1/pMB1/pBR322/pUC origin of replication
>Addgene plasmid #103810 | pCIBN-LacI-tagRFP-T | addgene full sequence | sequence record 199266 | Addgene NGS Result
GTTATTAATAGTAATCAATTACGGGGTCATTAGTTCATAGCCCATATATGGAGTTCCGCGTTACATAACT
TACGGTAAATGGCCCGCCTGGCTGACCGCCCAACGACCCCCGCCCATTGACGTCAATAATGACGTATGTT
CCCATAGTAACGCCAATAGGGACTTTCCATTGACGTCAATGGGTGGAGTATTTACGGTAAACTGCCCACT
TGGCAGTACATCAAGTGTATCATATGCCAAGTACGCCCCCTATTGACGTCAATGACGGTAAATGGCCCGC
CTGGCATTATGCCCAGTACATGACCTTATGGGACTTTCCTACTTGGCAGTACATCTACGTATTAGTCATC
GCTATTACCATGGTGATGCGGTTTTGGCAGTACATCAATGGGCGTGGATAGCGGTTTGACTCACGGGGAT
TTCCAAGTCTCCACCCCATTGACGTCAATGGGAGTTTGTTTTGGCACCAAAATCAACGGGACTTTCCAAA
ATGTCGTAACAACTCCGCCCCATTGACGCAAATGGGCGGTAGGCGTGTACGGTGGGAGGTCTATATAAGC
AGAGCTGGTTTAGTGAACCGTCAGATCCGCTAGCGCCACCATGAATGGAGCTATAGGAGGTGACCTTTTG
CTCAATTTTCCTGACATGTCGGTCCTAGAGCGCCAAAGGGCTCACCTCAAGTACCTCAATCCCACCTTTG
ATTCTCCTCTCGCCGGCTTCTTTGCCGATTCTTCAATGATTACCGGCGGCGAGATGGACAGCTATCTTTC
GACTGCCGGTTTGAATCTTCCGATGATGTACGGTGAGACGACGGTGGAAGGTGATTCAAGACTCTCAATT
TCGCCGGAAACGACGCTTGGGACTGGAAATTTCAAGGCAGCGAAGTTTGATACAGAGACTAAGGATTGTA
ATGAGGCGGCGAAGAAGATGACGATGAACAGAGATGACCTAGTAGAAGAAGGAGAAGAAGAGAAGTCGAA
AATAACAGAGCAAAACAATGGGAGCACAAAAAGCATCAAGAAGATGAAACACAAAGCCAAGAAAGAAGAG
AACAATTTCTCTAATGATTCATCTAAAGTGACGAAGGAATTGGAGAAAACGGATTATATTCATGTACCGG
TAATGGTGAAACCAGTAACGTTATACGATGTCGCAGAGTATGCCGGTGTCTCTTATCAGACCGTTTCCCG
CGTGGTGAACCAGGCCAGCCACGTTTCTGCGAAAACGCGGGAAAAAGTGGAAGCGGCGATGGCGGAGCTG
AATTACATTCCCAACCGCGTGGCACAACAACTGGCGGGCAAACAGTCGTTGCTGATTGGCGTTGCCACCT
CCAGTCTGGCCCTGCACGCGCCGTCGCAAATTGTCGCGGCGATTAAATCTCGCGCCGATCAACTGGGTGC
CAGCGTGGTGGTGTCGATGGTAGAACGAAGCGGCGTCGAAGCCTGTAAAGCGGCGGTGCACAATCTTCTC
GCGCAACGCGTCAGTGGGCTGATCATTAACTATCCGCTGGATGACCAGGATGCCATTGCTGTGGAAGCTG
CCTGCACTAATGTTCCGGCGTTATTTCTTGATGTCTCTGACCAGACACCCATCAACAGTATTATTTTCTC
CCATGAAGACGGTACGCGACTGGGCGTGGAGCATCTGGTCGCATTGGGTCACCAGCAAATCGCGCTGTTA
GCGGGCCCATTAAGTTCTGTCTCGGCGCGTCTGCGTCTGGCTGGCTGGCATAAATATCTCACTCGCAATC
AAATTCAGCCGATAGCGGAACGGGAAGGCGACTGGAGTGCCATGTCCGGTTTTCAACAAACCATGCAAAT
GCTGAATGAGGGCATCGTTCCCACTGCGATGCTGGTTGCCAACGATCAGATGGCGCTGGGCGCAATGCGC
GCCATTACCGAGTCCGGGCTGCGCGTTGGTGCGGATATCTCGGTAGTGGGATACGACGATACCGAAGACA
GCTCATGTTATATCCCGCCGTTAACCACCATCAAACAGGATTTTCGCCTGCTGGGGCAAACCAGCGTGGA
CCGCTTGCTGCAACTCTCTCAGGGCCAGGCGGTGAAGGGCAATCAGCTGTTGCCCGTCTCACTGGTGAAA
AGAAAAACCACCCTGGCGCCCAATACGCAAACCGCCTCTCCCCGCGCGTTGGCCGATTCATTAATGCAGC
TGGCACGACAGGTTTCCCGACTGGAAAGCGGGCAGAAGCTTATGGTGTCTAAGGGCGAAGAGCTGATTAA
GGAGAACATGCACATGAAGCTGTACATGGAGGGCACCGTGAACAACCACCACTTCAAGTGCACATCCGAG
GGCGAAGGCAAGCCCTACGAGGGCACCCAGACCATGAGAATCAAGGTGGTCGAGGGCGGCCCTCTCCCCT
TCGCCTTCGACATCCTGGCTACCAGCTTCATGTACGGCAGCAGAACCTTCATCAACCACACCCAGGGCAT
CCCCGACTTCTTTAAGCAGTCCTTCCCTGAGGGCTTCACATGGGAGAGAGTCACCACATACGAAGACGGG
GGCGTGCTGACCGCTACCCAGGACACCAGCCTCCAGGACGGCTGCCTCATCTACAACGTCAAGATCAGAG
GGGTGAACTTCCCATCCAACGGCCCTGTGATGCAGAAGAAAACACTCGGCTGGGAGGCCAACACCGAGAT
GCTGTACCCCGCTGACGGCGGCCTGGAAGGCAGAACCGACATGGCCCTGAAGCTCGTGGGCGGGGGCCAC
CTGATCTGCAACTTCAAGACCACATACAGATCCAAGAAACCCGCTAAGAACCTCAAGATGCCCGGCGTCT
ACTATGTGGACCACAGACTGGAAAGAATCAAGGAGGCCGACAAAGAGACCTACGTCGAGCAGCACGAGGT
GGCTGTGGCCAGATACTGCGACCTCCCTAGCAAACTGGGGCACAAACTTAATTAAGGATCCACCGGATCT
AGATAACTGATCATAATCAGCCATACCACATTTGTAGAGGTTTTACTTGCTTTAAAAAACCTCCCACACC
TCCCCCTGAACCTGAAACATAAAATGAATGCAATTGTTGTTGTTAACTTGTTTATTGCAGCTTATAATGG
TTACAAATAAAGCAATAGCATCACAAATTTCACAAATAAAGCATTTTTTTCACTGCATTCTAGTTGTGGT
TTGTCCAAACTCATCAATGTATCTTAACGCGTAAATTGTAAGCGTTAATATTTTGTTAAAATTCGCGTTA
AATTTTTGTTAAATCAGCTCATTTTTTAACCAATAGGCCGAAATCGGCAAAATCCCTTATAAATCAAAAG
AATAGACCGAGATAGGGT
[37 nt withheld, positions 3309-3345]
AAAGAACGTGGACTCCAACGTCAAAGG
[49 nt withheld, positions 3373-3421]
T
[91 nt withheld, positions 3423-3513]
G
[124 nt withheld, positions 3515-3638]
CAGGTGGCACTTTTCGGGGAAATGTGCGCGGAACCCCTATTTGTTTATTTTTCTAAATACATTCAAATAT
GTATCCGCTCATGAGACAATAACCCTGATAAATGCTTCAATAATATTGAAAAAGGAAGAGTCCTGAGGCG
GAAAGAACCAGCTGTGGAATGTGTGTCAGTTAGGGTGTGGAAAGTCCCCAGGCTCCCCAGCAGGCAGAAG
TATGCAAAGCATGCATCTCAATTAGTCAGCAACCAGGTGTGGAAAGTCCCCAGGCTCCCCAGCAGGCAGA
AGTATGCAAAGCATGCATCTCAATTAGTCAGCAACCATAGTCCCGCCCCTAACTCCGCCCATCCCGCCCC
TAACTCCGCCCAGTTCCGCCCATTCTCCGCCCCATGGCTGACTAATTTTTTTTATTTATGCAGAGGCCGA
GGCCGCCTCGGCCTCTGAGCTATTCCAGAAGTAGTGAGGAGGCTTTTTTGGAGGCCTAGGCTTTTGCAAA
GATCGATCAAGAGACAGGATGAGGATCGTTTCGCATGATTGAACAAGATGGATTGCACGCAGGTTCTCCG
GCCGCTTGGGTGGAGAGGCTATTCGGCTATGACTGGGCACAACAGACAATCGGCTGCTCTGATGCCGCCG
TGTTCCGGCTGTCAGCGCAGGGGCGCCCGGTTCTTTTTGTCAAGACCGACCTGTCCGGTGCCCTGAATGA
ACTGCAAGACGAGGCAGCGCGGCTATCGTGGCTGGCCACGACGGGCGTTCCTTGCGCAGCTGTGCTCGAC
GTTGTCACTGAAGCGGGAAGGGACTGGCTGCTATTGGGCGAAGTGCCGGGGCAGGATCTCCTGTCATCTC
ACCTTGCTCCTGCCGAGAAAGTATCCATCATGGCTGATGCAATGCGGCGGCTGCATACGCTTGATCCGGC
TACCTGCCCATTCGACCACCAAGCGAAACATCGCATCGAGCGAGCACGTACTCGGATGGAAGCCGGTCTT
GTCGATCAGGATGATCTGGACGAAGAGCATCAGGGGCTCGCGCCAGCCGAACTGTTCGCCAGGCTCAAGG
CGAGCATGCCCGACGGCGAGGATCTCGTCGTGACCCATGGCGATGCCTGCTTGCCGAATATCATGGTGGA
AAATGGCCGCTTTTCTGGATTCATCGACTGTGGCCGGCTGGGTGTGGCGGACCGCTATCAGGACATAGCG
TTGGCTACCCGTGATATTGCTGAAGAGCTTGGCGGCGAATGGGCTGACCGCTTCCTCGTGCTTTACGGTA
TCGCCGCTCCCGATTCGCAGCGCATCGCCTTCTATCGCCTTCTTGACGAGTTCTTCTGAGCGGGACTCTG
GGGTTCGAAATGACCGACCAAGCGACGCCCAACCTGCCATCACGAGATTTCGATTCCACCGCCGCCTTCT
ATGAAAGGTTGGGCTTCGGAATCGTTTTCCGGGACGCCGGCTGGATGATCCTCCAGCGCGGGGATCTCAT
GCTGGAGTTCTTCGCCCACCCTAGGGGGAGGCTAACTGAAACACGGAAGGAGACAATACCGGAAGGAACC
CGCGCTATGACGGCAATAAAAAGACAGAATAAAACGCACGGTGTTGGGTCGTTTGTTCATAAACGCGGGG
TTCGGTCCCAGGGCTGGCACTCTGTCGATACCCCACCGAGACCCCATTGGGGCCAATACGCCCGCGTTTC
TTCCTTTTCCCCACCCCACCCCCCAAGTTCGGGTGAAGGCCCAGGGCTCGCAGCCAACGTCGGGGCGGCA
GGCCCTGCCATAGCCTCAGGTTACTCATATATACTTTAGATTGATTTAAAACTTCATTTTTAATTTAAAA
GGATCTAGGTGAAGATCCTTTTTGATAATCTCATGACCAAAATCCCTTAACGTGAGTTTTCGTTCCACTG
AGCGTCAGACCCCGTAGAAAAGATCAAAGGATCTTCTTGAGATCCTTTTTTTCTGCGCGTAATCTGCTGC
TTGCAAACAAAAAAACCACCGCTACCAGCGGTGGTTTGTTTGCCGGATCAAGAGCTACCAACTCTTTTTC
CGAAGGTAACTGGCTTCAGCAGAGCGCAGATACCAAATACTGTTCTTCTAGTGTAGCCGTAGTTAGGCCA
CCACTTCAAGAACTCTGTAGCACCGCCTACATACCTCGCTCTGCTAATCCTGTTACCAGTGGCTGCTGCC
AGTGGCGATAAGTCGTGTCTTACCGGGTTGGACTCAAGACGATAGTTACCGGATAAGGCGCAGCGGTCGG
GCTGAACGGGGGGTTCGTGCACACAGCCCAGCTTGGAGCGAACGACCTACACCGAACTGAGATACCTACA
GCGTGAGCTATGAGAAAGCGCCACGCTTCCCGAAGGGAGAAAGGCGGACAGGTATCCGGTAAGCGGCAGG
GTCGGAACAGGAGAGCGCACGAGGGAGCTTCCAGGGGGAAACGCCTGGTATCTTTATAGTCCTGTCGGGT
TTCGCCACCTCTGACTTGAGCGTCGATTTTTGTGATGCTCGTCAGGGGGGCGGAGCCTATGGAAAAACGC
CAGCAACGCGGCCTTTTTACGGTTCCTGGCCTTTTGCTGGCCTTTTGCTCACATGTTCTTTCCTGCGTTA
TCCCCTGATTCTGTGGATAACCGTATTACCGCCATGCATTA
