>Addgene plasmid #103810 | pCIBN-LacI-tagRFP-T | depositor partial sequence | sequence record 196690 | CIBN
ATGAATGGAGCTATAGGAGGTGACCTTTTGCTCAATTTTCCTGACATGTCGGTCCTAGAGCGCCAAAGGG
CTCACCTCAAGTACCTCAATCCCACCTTTGATTCTCCTCTCGCCGGCTTCTTTGCCGATTCTTCAATGAT
TACCGGCGGCGAGATGGACAGCTATCTTTCGACTGCCGGTTTGAATCTTCCGATGATGTACGGTGAGACG
ACGGTGGAAGGTGATTCAAGACTCTCAATTTCGCCGGAAACGACGCTTGGGACTGGAAATTTCAAGGCAG
CGAAGTTTGATACAGAGACTAAGGATTGTAATGAGGCGGCGAAGAAGATGACGATGAACAGAGATGACCT
AGTAGAAGAAGGAGAAGAAGAGAAGTCGAAAATAACAGAGCAAAACAATGGGAGCACAAAAAGCATCAAG
AAGATGAAACACAAAGCCAAGAAAGAAGAGAACAATTTCTCTAATGATTCATCTAAAGTGACGAAGGAAT
TGGAGAAAACGGATTATATTCAT
