>Addgene plasmid #103810 | pCIBN-LacI-tagRFP-T | depositor partial sequence | sequence record 196691 | LacI
ATGGTGAAACCAGTAACGTTATACGATGTCGCAGAGTATGCCGGTGTCTCTTATCAGACCGTTTCCCGCG
TGGTGAACCAGGCCAGCCACGTTTCTGCGAAAACGCGGGAAAAAGTGGAAGCGGCGATGGCGGAGCTGAA
TTACATTCCCAACCGCGTGGCACAACAACTGGCGGGCAAACAGTCGTTGCTGATTGGCGTTGCCACCTCC
AGTCTGGCCCTGCACGCGCCGTCGCAAATTGTCGCGGCGATTAAATCTCGCGCCGATCAACTGGGTGCCA
GCGTGGTGGTGTCGATGGTAGAACGAAGCGGCGTCGAAGCCTGTAAAGCGGCGGTGCACAATCTTCTCGC
GCAACGCGTCAGTGGGCTGATCATTAACTATCCGCTGGATGACCAGGATGCCATTGCTGTGGAAGCTGCC
TGCACTAATGTTCCGGCGTTATTTCTTGATGTCTCTGACCAGACACCCATCAACAGTATTATTTTCTCCC
ATGAAGACGGTACGCGACTGGGCGTGGAGCATCTGGTCGCATTGGGTCACCAGCAAATCGCGCTGTTAGC
GGGCCCATTAAGTTCTGTCTCGGCGCGTCTGCGTCTGGCTGGCTGGCATAAATATCTCACTCGCAATCAA
ATTCAGCCGATAGCGGAACGGGAAGGCGACTGGAGTGCCATGTCCGGTTTTCAACAAACCATGCAAATGC
TGAATGAGGGCATCGTTCCCACTGCGATGCTGGTTGCCAACGATCAGATGGCGCTGGGCGCAATGCGCGC
CATTACCGAGTCCGGGCTGCGCGTTGGTGCGGATATCTCGGTAGTGGGATACGACGATACCGAAGACAGC
TCATGTTATATCCCGCCGTTAACCACCATCAAACAGGATTTTCGCCTGCTGGGGCAAACCAGCGTGGACC
GCTTGCTGCAACTCTCTCAGGGCCAGGCGGTGAAGGGCAATCAGCTGTTGCCCGTCTCACTGGTGAAAAG
AAAAACCACCCTGGCGCCCAATACGCAAACCGCCTCTCCCCGCGCGTTGGCCGATTCATTAATGCAGCTG
GCACGACAGGTTTCCCGA
